Addgene plasmid #209518: EC64434
Purpose: (Empty Backbone) Cloning in complete guide expression cassettes, with Cas9 & Cas12a(D156R)
Depositing lab: Wendy Harwood & Cristobal Uauy. Depositing organization: John Innes Centre. Publication: An optimised CRISPR Cas9 and Cas12a mutagenesis toolkit for Barley and Wheat. Lawrenson T, Clarke M, Kirby R, Forner M, Steuernagel B, Brown JKM, Harwood W. Plant Methods. 2024 Aug 13;20(1):123. doi: 10.1186/s13007-024-01234-y. PubMed 39138524.
Backbone
  Vector backbone: Unknown
  Vector type: CRISPR
  Selectable markers: RFP & hygromycin for plant
Growth in bacteria
  Bacterial resistance: Kanamycin, 50 μg/mL
  Growth temperature: 37°C
  Growth strain: DH5alpha
  Copy number: High Copy
Gene/Insert
  Gene/Insert name: None
Terms and licenses: Academic/Nonprofit Terms; Industry Terms: Not Available to Industry
Depositor comments: Barley GoldenGate binary vector with Cas9 & Cas12a
How to cite: EC64434 was a gift from Wendy Harwood & Cristobal Uauy (Addgene plasmid # 209518 ; http://n2t.net/addgene:209518 ; RRID:Addgene_209518)
