[The description below was written by a language model from this plasmid's Addgene catalogue record and pLannotate feature annotations shown in this document.]
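Description:
EC64434 is a large (about 23.7 kb) Golden Gate binary vector for Agrobacterium-mediated CRISPR mutagenesis in barley. It was deposited as an empty backbone into which complete guide RNA expression cassettes are cloned. The parental backbone is not named in the record, but the feature table shows a typical binary architecture. A pVS1 replicon (oriV, RepA and the StaA stability protein) supports maintenance in Agrobacterium, a high-copy ColE1/pUC-type origin supports propagation in E. coli, and an aphA-3 kanamycin resistance gene provides bacterial selection. All of these lie outside the nopaline-type left and right T-DNA border repeats.

Within the T-DNA, next to the left border, is a plant hygromycin resistance cassette. It consists of a CaMV 35S promoter with the TMV Ω translational enhancer, a hygromycin phosphotransferase coding sequence interrupted by the castor bean catalase intron (which restricts functional expression to plant cells), and a CaMV polyadenylation signal. Two nuclease cassettes follow, each driven by the maize polyubiquitin promoter and ended by a NOS terminator. One carries Cas9 and the other Cas12a, described by the depositor as the D156R variant. The annotation software recognised only short fragments of each nuclease gene, probably because the coding sequences diverge from its reference entries.

Near the right border sits a bacterial mRFP1 cassette under the lac promoter and operator, with rrnB T1 and T7Te terminators. Its position and bacterial regulation suggest a Golden Gate dropout marker that is replaced by incoming guide cassettes, allowing red/white colony screening, although the catalogue lists RFP alongside hygromycin as a plant marker. The Golden Gate cloning sites themselves are not annotated.
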