Features (pLannotate 1.2.2; 31 found; start..end, strand, type, name):
     32..56      +  misc_feature   RB T-DNA repeat: right border repeat from nopaline C58 T-DNA
    365..994     +  CDS            pVS1 StaA: stability protein from the Pseudomonas plasmid pVS1 (Heeb et al., 2000)
   1423..2496    +  CDS            pVS1 RepA: replication protein from the Pseudomonas plasmid pVS1 (Heeb et al., 2000)
   2562..2756    +  rep_origin     pVS1 oriV: origin of replication for the Pseudomonas plasmid pVS1 (Heeb et al., 2000)
   2818..2922    +  promoter       AmpR promoter: bla
   2923..3717    +  CDS            KanR: aminoglycoside phosphotransferase; aphA-3; confers resistance to kanamycin
   3888..4476    +  rep_origin     ori: high-copy-number ColE1/pMB1/pBR322/pUC origin of replication
   4612..4636    +  misc_feature   LB T-DNA repeat: left border repeat from nopaline C58 T-DNA
   4724..4898    -  polyA_signal   CaMV poly(A) signal: cauliflower mosaic virus polyadenylation signal
   4933..5625    -  CDS            HygR (fragment): aminoglycoside phosphotransferase from E. coli confers resistance to hygromycin
   5620..5809    -  intron         cat1 intron: castor bean catalase intron, modified
   5810..6148    -  CDS            HygR (fragment): aminoglycoside phosphotransferase from E. coli; aph(4)-Ia; confers resistance to hygromycin
   6157..6210    -  misc_feature   TMV Ω: translational enhancer from the tobacco mosaic virus 5'-leader sequence (Gallie et al., 1988)
   6239..6584    -  promoter       CaMV 35S promoter: strong constitutive promoter from cauliflower mosaic virus
   6241..6287    -  promoter       minimal CaMV 35S promoter: minimal 35S promoter from cauliflower mosaic virus
   6768..7574    -  CDS            IBMP_CAMVB (fragment): Experimental evidence at protein level: Swiss-Prot protein existence level 1. Enhances the ribosomal termination-reinitiation event leading to the translation of major open reading frames on the polycistronic viral RNAs. From Cauliflower mosaic virus (strain Bari 1) (CaMV).
   7600..7852    -  terminator     NOS terminator: nopaline synthase terminator and poly(A) signal
   9223..9534    -  CDS            cas9 (fragment): CAS9_LISIN - Also known as csn1. Experimental evidence at protein level: Swiss-Prot protein existence level 1. CRISPR (clustered regularly interspaced short palindromic repeat) is an adaptive immune system that provides protection against mobile genetic elements (viruses, transposable elements and conjugative plasmids). CRISPR clusters contain spacers, sequences complementary to antecedent mobile elements, and target invading nucleic acids. CRISPR clusters are transcribed and processed into CRISPR RNA (crRNA). In type II CRISPR systems correct processing of pre-crRNA requires a trans- encoded
  13333..13611   -  CDS            cas9 (fragment): CAS9_STRMU - Also known as csn1. Experimental evidence at protein level: Swiss-Prot protein existence level 1. CRISPR (clustered regularly interspaced short palindromic repeat) is an adaptive immune system that provides protection against mobile genetic elements (viruses, transposable elements and conjugative plasmids). CRISPR clusters contain spacers, sequences complementary to antecedent mobile elements, and target invading nucleic acids. CRISPR clusters are transcribed and processed into CRISPR RNA (crRNA). In type II CRISPR systems correct processing of pre-crRNA requires a trans- encoded
  13659..15645   -  promoter       Ubi promoter: maize polyubiquitin gene promoter
  15672..15924   -  terminator     NOS terminator: nopaline synthase terminator and poly(A) signal
  17604..17984   -  CDS            cas12a (fragment): CS12A_FRATN - Also known as cpf1 From Francisella tularensis subsp. novicida (strain U112).
  18118..18522   -  CDS            cas12a (fragment): CS12A_FRATN - Also known as cpf1 From Francisella tularensis subsp. novicida (strain U112).
  20612..22598   -  promoter       Ubi promoter: maize polyubiquitin gene promoter
  22616..22705   +  CDS            lacI (fragment): lac repressor; lacI; The lac repressor binds to the lac operator to inhibit transcription in E. coli. This inhibition can be relieved by adding lactose or isopropyl-β-D-thiogalactopyranoside (IPTG).
  22718..22739   +  protein_bind   CAP binding site: CAP binding activates transcription in the presence of cAMP. E. coli catabolite activator protein
  22754..22784   +  promoter       lac promoter: promoter for the E. coli lac operon
  22788..22810   +  protein_bind   lac operator (fragment): The lac repressor binds to the lac operator to inhibit transcription in E. coli. This inhibition can be relieved by adding lactose or isopropyl-β-D-thiogalactopyranoside (IPTG). lac repressor encoded by lacI
  22844..23518   +  CDS            mRFP1: mRFP1 is a basic (constitutively fluorescent) red fluorescent protein published in 2002, derived from Discosoma sp.. It is reported to be a somewhat slowly-maturing monomer with low acid sensitivity.
  23566..23637   +  terminator     rrnB T1 terminator: transcription terminator T1 from the E. coli rrnB gene
  23653..23680   +  terminator     T7Te terminator: phage T7 early transcription terminator
>Addgene plasmid #209518 | EC64434 | addgene full sequence | sequence record 413978 | Addgene NGS Result
CACGAAGTGATCCGTTTAAACTATCAGTGTTTGACAGGATATATTGGCGGGTAAACCTAAGAGAAAAGAG
CGTTTATTAGAATAATCGGATATTTAAAAGGGCGTGAAAAGGTTTATCCGTTCGTCCATTTGTATGTGCA
TGCCAACCACAGGGTTCCCCTCGGGAGTCAGCCGTGCGGCTGCATGAAATCCTGGCCGGTTTGTCTGATG
CCAAGCTGGCGGCCTGGCCGGCCAGCTTGGCCGCTGAAGAAACCGAGCGCCGCCGTCTAAAAAGGTGATG
TGTATTTGAGTAAAACAGCTTGCGTCATGCGGTCGCTGCGTATATGATGCGATGAGTAAATAAACAAATA
CGCAAGGGGAACGCATGAAGGTTATCGCTGTACTTAACCAGAAAGGCGGGTCAGGCAAGACGACCATCGC
AACCCATCTAGCCCGCGCCCTGCAACTCGCCGGGGCCGATGTTCTGTTAGTCGATTCCGATCCCCAGGGC
AGTGCCCGCGATTGGGCGGCCGTGCGGGAAGATCAACCGCTAACCGTTGTCGGCATCGACCGCCCGACGA
TTGACCGCGACGTGAAGGCCATCGGCCGGCGCGACTTCGTAGTGATCGACGGAGCGCCCCAGGCGGCGGA
CTTGGCTGTGTCCGCGATCAAGGCAGCCGACTTCGTGCTGATTCCGGTGCAGCCAAGCCCTTACGACATA
TGGGCCACCGCCGACCTGGTGGAGCTGGTTAAGCAGCGCATTGAGGTCACGGATGGAAGGCTACAAGCGG
CCTTTGTCGTGTCGCGGGCGATCAAAGGCACGCGCATCGGCGGTGAGGTTGCCGAGGCGCTGGCCGGGTA
CGAGCTGCCCATTCTTGAGTCCCGTATCACGCAGCGCGTGAGCTACCCAGGCACTGCCGCCGCCGGCACA
ACCGTTCTTGAATCAGAACCCGAGGGCGACGCTGCCCGCGAGGTCCAGGCGCTGGCCGCTGAAATTAAAT
CAAAACTCATTTGAGTTAATGAGGTAAAGAGAAAATGAGCAAAAGCACAAACACGCTAAGTGCCGGCCGT
CCGAGCGCACGCAGCAGCAAGGCTGCAACGTTGGCCAGCCTGGCAGACACGCCAGCCATGAAGCGGGTCA
ACTTTCAGTTGCCGGCGGAGGATCACACCAAGCTGAAGATGTACGCGGTACGCCAAGGCAAGACCATTAC
CGAGCTGCTATCTGAATACATCGCGCAGCTACCAGAGTAAATGAGCAAATGAATAAATGAGTAGATGAAT
TTTAGCGGCTAAAGGAGGCGGCATGGAAAATCAAGAACAACCAGGCACCGACGCCGTGGAATGCCCCATG
TGTGGAGGAACGGGCGGTTGGCCAGGCGTAAGCGGCTGGGTTGTCTGCCGGCCCTGCAATGGCACTGGAA
CCCCCAAGCCCGAGGAATCGGCGTGAGCGGTCGCAAACCATCCGGCCCGGTACAAATCGGCGCGGCGCTG
GGTGATGACCTGGTGGAGAAGTTGAAGGCCGCGCAGGCCGCCCAGCGGCAACGCATCGAGGCAGAAGCAC
GCCCCGGTGAATCGTGGCAAGCGGCCGCTGATCGAATCCGCAAAGAATCCCGGCAACCGCCGGCAGCCGG
TGCGTCGTCGATTAGGAAGCCGCCCAAGGGCGACGAGCAACCAGATTTTTTCGTTCCGATGCTCTATGAC
GTGGGCACCCGCGATAGTCGCAGCATCATGGACGTGGCCGTTTTCCGTCTGTCGAAGCGTGACCGACGAG
CTGGCGAGGTGATCCGCTACGAGCTTCCAGACGGGCACGTAGAGGTTTCCGCAGGGCCGGCCGGCATGGC
CAGTGTGTGGGATTACGACCTGGTACTGATGGCGGTTTCCCATCTAACCGAATCCATGAACCGATACCGG
GAAGGGAAGGGAGACAAGCCCGGCCGCGTGTTCCGTCCACACGTTGCGGACGTACTCAAGTTCTGCCGGC
GAGCCGATGGCGGAAAGCAGAAAGACGACCTGGTAGAAACCTGCATTCGGTTAAACACCACGCACGTTGC
CATGCAGCGTACGAAGAAGGCCAAGAACGGCCGCCTGGTGACGGTATCCGAGGGTGAAGCCTTGATTAGC
CGCTACAAGATCGTAAAGAGCGAAACCGGGCGGCCGGAGTACATCGAGATCGAGCTAGCTGATTGGATGT
ACCGCGAGATTACAGAAGGCAAGAACCCGGACGTGCTGACGGTTCACCCCGATTACTTTTTGATCGATCC
CGGCATCGGCCGTTTTCTCTACCGCCTGGCACGCCGCGCCGCAGGCAAGGCAGAAGCCAGATGGTTGTTC
AAGACGATCTACGAACGCAGTGGCAGCGCCGGAGAGTTCAAGAAGTTCTGTTTCACCGTGCGCAAGCTGA
TCGGGTCAAATGACCTGCCGGAGTACGATTTGAAGGAGGAGGCGGGGCAGGCTGGCCCGATCCTAGTCAT
GCGCTACCGCAACCTGATCGAGGGCGAAGCATCCGCCGGTTCCTAATGTACGGAGCAGATGCTAGGGCAA
ATTGCCCTAGCAGGGGAAAAAGGTCGAAAAAGCTTCTTTCCTGTGGATAGCACGTACATTGGGAACCCAA
AGCCGTACATTGGGAACCGGAACCCGTACATTGGGAACCCAAAGCCGTACATTGGGAACCGGTCACACAT
GTAAGTGACTGATATAAAAGAGAAAAAAGGCGATTTTTCCGCCTAAAACTCTTTAAAACTTATTAAAACT
CTTAAAACCCGCCTGGCCTGTGCATAACTGTCTGGCCAGCGCACAGCCGAACAGCTGCAAAAAGCGCCCA
CATCAAGGCTCCGAGTGCGCGGAACCCCTATTTGTTTATTTTTCTAAATACATTCAAATATGTATCCGCT
CATGAGACAATAACCCTGATAAATGCTTCAATAATATTGAAAAAGGAAGAGTATGGCTAAAATGAGAATA
TCACCGGAATTGAAAAAACTGATCGAAAAATACCGCTGCGTAAAAGATACGGAAGGAATGTCTCCTGCTA
AGGTATATAAGCTGGTGGGAGAAAATGAAAACCTATATTTAAAAATGACGGACAGCCGGTATAAAGGGAC
CACCTATGATGTGGAACGGGAAAAGGACATGATGCTATGGCTGGAAGGAAAGCTGCCTGTTCCAAAGGTC
CTGCACTTTGAACGGCATGATGGCTGGAGCAATCTGCTCATGAGTGAGGCCGATGGCGTCCTTTGCTCGG
AAGAGTATGAAGATGAACAAAGCCCTGAAAAGATTATCGAGCTGTATGCGGAGTGCATCAGGCTCTTTCA
CTCCATCGACATATCGGATTGTCCCTATACGAATAGCTTAGACAGCCGCTTAGCCGAATTGGATTACTTA
CTGAATAACGATCTGGCCGATGTGGATTGCGAAAACTGGGAAGAGGACACTCCATTTAAAGATCCGCGCG
AGCTGTATGATTTTTTAAAGACGGAAAAGCCCGAAGAGGAACTTGTCTTTTCCCACGGCGACCTGGGAGA
CAGCAACATCTTTGTGAAAGATGGCAAAGTAAGTGGCTTTATTGATCTTGGGAGAAGCGGCAGGGCGGAC
AAGTGGTATGACATTGCCTTCTGCGTCCGGTCGCTCAGGGAGGATATCGGGGAAGAACAGTATGTCGAGC
TATTTTTTGACTTACTGGGGATCAAGCCTGATTGGGAGAAAATAAAATATTATATTTTACTGGATGAATT
GTTTTAGCTGTCAGACCAAGTTTACTCATATATACTTTAGATTGATTTAAAACTTCATTTTTAATTTAAA
AGGATCTAGGTGAAGATCCTTTTTGATAATCTCATGACCAAAATCCCTTAACGTGAGTTTTCGTTCCACT
GAGCGTCAGACCCCGTAGAAAAGATCAAAGGATCTTCTTGAGATCCTTTTTTTCTGCGCGTAATCTGCTG
CTTGCAAACAAAAAAACCACCGCTACCAGCGGTGGTTTGTTTGCCGGATCAAGAGCTACCAACTCTTTTT
CCGAAGGTAACTGGCTTCAGCAGAGCGCAGATACCAAATACTGTTCTTCTAGTGTAGCCGTAGTTAGGCC
ACCACTTCAAGAACTCTGTAGCACCGCCTACATACCTCGCTCTGCTAATCCTGTTACCAGTGGCTGCTGC
CAGTGGCGATAAGTCGTGTCTTACCGGGTTGGACTCAAGACGATAGTTACCGGATAAGGCGCAGCGGTCG
GGCTGAACGGGGGGTTCGTGCACACAGCCCAGCTTGGAGCGAACGACCTACACCGAACTGAGATACCTAC
AGCGTGAGCTATGAGAAAGCGCCACGCTTCCCGAAGGGAGAAAGGCGGACAGGTATCCGGTAAGCGGCAG
GGTCGGAACAGGAGAGCGCACGAGGGAGCTTCCAGGGGGAAACGCCTGGTATCTTTATAGTCCTGTCGGG
TTTCGCCACCTCTGACTTGAGCGTCGATTTTTGTGATGCTCGTCAGGGGGGCGGAGCCTATGGAAAAACG
CCAGCAACGCGGCCTTTTTACGGTTCCTGCTCGGATCTGTTGGACCGGACAGTAGTCATGGTTGATGGGC
TGCCTGTATCGAGTGGTGATTTTGTGCCGAGCTGCCGGTCGGGGAGCTGTTGGCTGGCTGGTGGCAGGAT
ATATTGTGGTGTAAACAAATTGACGCTTAGACAACTTAATAACACATTGCGGACGTTTTTAATGTACTGG
GGTTGAACACTCTGTGCCGAATTCGGATCCAGCGATCTGGATTTTAGTACTGGATTTTGGTTTTAGGAAT
TAGAAATTTTATTGATAGAAGTATTTTACAAATACAAATACATACTAAGGGTTTCTTATATGCTCAACAC
ATGAGCGAAACCCTATAGGAACCCTAATTCCCTTATCTGGGAACTACTCACACATTATTATGGAGAAACT
CGAGCTTGTCGATCGACTCTAGCTAGAGAAGCCTATTCCTTTGCCCTCGGACGAGTGCTGGGGCGTCGGT
TTCCACTATCGGCGAGTACTTCTACACAGCCATCGGTCCAGACGGCCGCGCTTCTGCGGGCGATTTGTGT
ACGCCCGACAGTCCCGGCTCCGGATCGGACGATTGCGTCGCATCGACCCTGCGCCCAAGCTGCATCATCG
AAATTGCCGTCAACCAAGCTCTGATAGAGTTGGTCAAGACCAATGCGGAGCATATACGCCCGGAGCCGCG
GCGATCCTGCAAGCTCCGGATGCCTCCGCTCGAAGTAGCGCGTCTGCTGCTCCATACAAGCCAACCACGG
CCTCCAGAAGAAGATGTTGGCGACCTCGTATTGGGAATCCCCGAACATCGCCTCGCTCCAGTCAATGACC
GCTGTTATGCGGCCATTGTCCGTCAGGACATTGTTGGAGCCGAAATCCGCGTGCACGAGGTGCCGGACTT
CGGGGCAGTCCTCGGCCCAAAGCATCAGCTCATCGAGAGCCTGCGCGACGGACGCACTGACGGTGTCGTC
CATCACAGTTTGCCAGTGATACACATGGGGATCAGCAATCGCGCATATGAAATCACGCCATGTAGTGTAT
TGACCGATTCCTTGCGGTCCGAATGGGCCGAACCCGCTCGTCTGGCTAAGATCGGCCGCAGCGATCGCAT
CCATGGCCTCCGCGACCGGCTGCAGTTATCATCATCATCATAGACACACGAAATAAAGTAATCAGATTAT
CAGTTAAAGCTATGTAATATTTACACCATAACCAATCAATTAAAAAATAGATCAGTTTAAAGAAAGATCA
AAGCTCAAAAAAATAAAAAGAGAAAAGGGTCCTAACCAAGAAAATGAAGGAGAAAAACTAGAAATTTACC
TGCAGAACAGCGGGCAGTTCGGTTTCAGGCAGGTCTTGCAACGTGACACCCTGTGCACGGCGGGAGATGC
AATAGGTCAGGCTCTCGCTGAATTCCCCAATGTCAAGCACTTCCGGAATCGGGAGCGCGGCCGATGCAAA
GTGCCGATAAACATAACGATCTTTGTAGAAACCATCGGCGCAGCTATTTACCCGCAGGACATATCCACGC
CCTCCTACATCGAAGCTGAAAGCACGAGATTCTTCGCCCTCCGAGAGCTGCATCAGGTCGGAGACGCTGT
CGAACTTTTCGATCAGAAACTTCTCGACAGACGTCGCGGTGAGTTCAGGCTTTTTCATTGTATCGATAAT
TGTAAATGTAATTGTAATGTTGTTTGTTGTTTGTTGTTGTTGGTAATTGTTGTAAAAATGAGCTCTTATA
CTCGAGCGTGTCCTCTCCAAATGAAATGAACTTCCTTATATAGAGGAAGGGTCTTGCGAAGGATAGTGGG
ATTGTGCGTCATCCCTTACGTCAGTGGAGATGTCACATCAATCCACTTGCTTTGTAGACGTGGTTGGAAC
CTCTTCTTTTTCCACGATGCTCCTCGTGGGTGGGGGTCCATCTTTGGGACCACTGTCGGCAGAGAGATCT
TGAATGATAGCCTTTCCTTTATCGCAATGATGGCATTTGTAGGAGCCACCTTCCTTTTCTACTGTCCTTT
CGATGAAGTGACAGATAGCTGGGCAATGGAATCCGAGGAGGTTTCCCGAAATTATCCTTTGTTGAAAAGT
CTCAATAGCCCTTTGATCTTCTGAGACTGTATCTTTGACATTTTTGGAGTAGACCAGAGTGTCGTGCTCC
ACCATGTTGACGAAGATTTTCTTCTTGTCATTGAGTCGTAAAAGACTCTGTATGAACTGTTCGCCAGTCT
TGACGGCGAGTTCTGTTAGATCCTCGATTTGAATCTTAGACTCCATGCATGGCCTTAGATTCAGTAGGAA
CTACCTTTTTAGAGACTCCAATCTCTATTACTTGCCTTGGTTTATGAAGCAAGCCTTGAATCGTCCATAC
TGGAATAGTACTTCTGATCTTGAGAAATATGTCTTTCTCTGTGTTCTTGATGCAATTAGTCCTGAATCTT
TTGACTGCATCTTTAACCTTCTTGGGAAGGTATTTGATCTCCTGGAGATTGTTACTCGGGTAGATCGTCT
TGATGAGACTTGCTGCGTAGGCCTCTCTAACCATCTGTGGGTCAGCATTCTTTCTGAAATTGAAGAGGCT
AACCTTCTCATTATCAGTGGTGAACATAGTGTCGTCACCTTCACCTTCGAACTTCCTTCCTAGATCGTAA
AGATAGAGGAAATCGTCCATTGTAATCTCCGGGGCAAAGGAGATCTCTTTTGGGGCTGGATCACTGCTGG
GCCTTTTGGTTCCTAGCGTGAGCCAGTGGGCTTTTTGCTTTGGTGGGCTTGTTAGGGCCTTAGCAAAGCT
CTTGGGCTTGAGTTGAGCTTCTCCTTTGGGGATGAAGTTCAACCTGTCTGTTTGCTGACTTGTTGTGTAC
GCGTCAGCTGCTGCTCTTGCCTCTGTAATAGTGGCAAATTTCTTGTGTGCAACTCCGGGAACGCCGTTTG
TTGCCGCCTTTGTACAACCCCAGTCATCGTATATACCGGCATGTGGACCGTTATACACAACGTAGTAGTT
GATATGAGGGTGTTGAATACCCGATTCTGCTCTGAGAGGAGCAACTGTGCTGTTAAGCTCAGATTTTTGT
GGGATTGGAATTCCTCCGCAAGAATTCAAGCTTAGCGTCGATCTAGTAACATAGATGACACCGCGCGCGA
TAATTTATCCTAGTTTGCGCGCTATATTTTGTTTTCTATCGCGTATTAAATGTATAATTGCGGGACTCTA
ATCATAAAAACCCATCTCATAAATAACGTCATGCATTACATGTTAATTATTACATGCTTAACGTAATTCA
ACAGAAATTATATGATAATCATCGCAAGACCGGCAACAGGATTCAATCTTAAGAAACTTTATTGCCAAAT
GTTTGAACGATCTGCTTGACAAGCTCAGACTTTACGCTTCTTCTTTGGGTCAGCCCTAGAGTCACCACCC
AACTGCGACAGATCTATCCTTGTCTCATAGAGCCCTGTAATAGATTGGTGAATAAGGGTAGCGTCCAACA
CTTCCTTGGTTGATGTGTAGCGCTTTCTGTCGATAGTGGTATCGAAGTACTTAAAGGCTGCTGGGGCTCC
CAGATTGGTCAGTGTGAACAGGTGGATGATGTTTTCCGCTTGTTCCCTTATCGGCTTATCTCTGTGCTTG
TTGTACGCGGAAAGCACCTTTAATTGTAGAAAACCAGTAAAACATGGACAATTAGGAGGCATCGATTATC
TAACCAAAGACTTTAACAACACTAATCTGCCACTAATATTCATGAGAAGTCCTTACCTTATCGAGGTTAG
CGTCTGCAAGAATGACCCGCTTGGAAAATTCGCTGATCTGCTCTATGATCTCATCAAGATAGTGCTTGTG
CTGCTCGACAAACAACTGCTTCTGCTCGTTGTCCTCTGGTGACCCCTTCAGCTTCTCATAGTGTGAGGCC
AAGTACAGGAAGTTGACGTACTTACTGGGCAATGCCAGCTCGTTGCCCTTCTGCAGTTCTCCGGCAGATG
CCAGCATGCGTTTTCTGCCATTTTCCAATTCGAAAAGCGAATACTTGGGCAGTTTGATAATGAGGTCTTT
CTTCACCTCTTTGTAACCTGGTTTGTATAATTTTGGTTCAGTTAATTAGGAAAATTACATAATGGCTCCA
AAAAAAAATTATCGACCTTTTACCAAAAAAAATAAAATTTATCGACCTTGACAGGAAAAAGTTACAAATC
AAAAGAAAGAATATCGTCTGGCATCCAATATTTTACCTTTAGCCTCGAGGAAGTCGATCGGATTCTTCTC
GAACGAGGACCTTTCCATTATGGTAATTCCAAGCAGTTCCTTGACGCTTTTCAGTTTCTTGCTCTTGCCC
TTCTCCACCTTGGCCACTACCAGTACGCTGTATGCCACGGTAGGGCTATCAAAGCCTCCGTATTTCTTCG
GATCCCAATCCTTCTTCCTCGCAATCAGTTTGTCGGAGTTGCGCTTAGGGAGAATGGACTCCTTGGAGAA
ACCACCGGTTTGAACCTCCGTTTTCTTGACTATGTTGACTTGGGGCATGCTGAGAACCTTACGCACAGTC
GCAAAATCCCTGCCCTTATCCCAGACAATCTCACCTGCAAGAAACAGCAAAGAGAGAGTTAAGATATAAG
TGAACAAGAAAGTCTTGGGATCGACATACATACAATCAATTGATCAAATTCCTAGGATTAAACATATGAA
ATAGGAAAGACAGACCTGTTTCGCCATTTGTCTCGATCAGAGGCCTCTTCCGGATTTCACCATTCGCCAG
AGTGATCTCTGTCTTGAAGAAGTTCATGATATTCGAGTAAAAGAAGTATTTCGCGGTAGCCTTGCCGATC
TCTTGTTCTGACTTCGCGATCATCTTCCTAACGTCGTACACCTTGTAATCCCCGTACACAAACTCAGACT
CCAGTTTCGGATACTTCTTGATGAGAGCAGTGCCAACAACGGCGTTCAGGTAGGCGTCATGGGCATGATG
GTAGTTGTTGATCTCGCGAACCTTGTAAAACTGGAAGTCCTTCCGGAAGTCACTAACCAGTTTGCTCTTG
AGGGTGATCACCTGCGTAACCATCAAAAGTCAATATGGATTCATCACAAATTAATCAGGAATAGAAAGAT
CGGGTGGCCTTGAAGTTGATCAAATAAAAAGTTTCGAACTTTAGTTTGATATGGTAAAGGAAAGTTGGAA
ACTTTACCTTTACCTCCCTGATAAGTTTGTCATTCTCATCATACTTCGTATTCATACGCGAATCGAGTAT
CTGGGCCACATGTTTCGTAATCTGACGAGTTTCAACCAACTGGCGCTTGATGAAGCCGGCTTTGTCGAGC
TCAGACAGTCCGCCCCTTTCTGCCTTCGTGAGATTGTCGAATTTCCGTTGGGTTATGAGCTTAGCATTCA
AAAGCTGCCTCCAATAGTTCTTCATCTTCTTCACAACCTCCTCGCTGGGTACATTGTCGGATTTTCCGCG
GTTCTTGTCTGAGCGCGTAAGGACCTATAACACGGGAGAAACCAAAAAGCAAACTCATTTCACGCCAAAT
ACTACAGATTTCTCAAAAATTAAGTTATAATCCATATATCCTGACAAGAAATTGATTAAAACACAGTTGC
TTTACCTTGTTGTCAATACTATCGTCCTTCAGGAAAGATTGAGGGACAATGTGATCCACATCATAGTCGG
AGAGTCTGTTAATGTCGAGCTCTTGGTCGACGTACATATCTCTCCCATTCTGGAGGTAATAGAGGTACAG
CTTCTCGTTCTGGAGTTGAGTATTTTCGACTGGGTGCTCTTTCAGAATCTGACTCCCAAGCTCCTTGATG
CCTTCCTCTATCCGCTTCATGCGCTCCCGTGAGTTCTTCTGCCCTTTCTGAGTCGTCTGGTTTTCCCTCG
CCATCTCGATGACGATGTTCTCCGGCTTATGGCGGCCCATGACCTGTAGCAATAATTAAAACAAAAATAC
CACAAACAGTTAGAACTGAGGCAAGAAGAATGAATGCAGAGAAAAAAAATCTTAGCTATTCATGGAAATG
GAAGTGCGACGAACACCTAAAATGCAAGGAGCATAACCAAATGCAGAACTTACCTTCACCAGCTCATCCA
CAACCTTCACTGTCTGCAGTATGCCCTTCTTTATAGCTGGCGATCCAGCCAGGTTGGCTATGTGTTCGTG
AAGGCTATCGCCCTGACCTGACACTTGGGCCTTCTGGATATCTTCTTTGAAGGTCAGTGAGTCATCGTGA
ATAAGCTGCATGAAGTTCCGATTCGCAAAACCGTCGGATTTGAGAAAGTCCAGTATAGTCTTGCCGGATT
GCTTGTCGCGGATGCCGTTGATGAGCTTCCTGGAGAGCCTTCCCCAACCTAAAACATAGAACAAACATTT
GTCTCATCACAAATATGCATCAAGGAACACTCAGAAGTTAGTCATATACCCAAATTCTTGAAACTAGAGA
AACAAAAAAAGAGGGATCATTGCGGAAACCTTTTGACCTCTTACCTGTATATCTCCTCCTCTTCAACTGC
TTCATGACCTTGTCATCGAACAGATGCGCATAAGTCTTAAGGCGCTCCTCGATCATTTCTCTGTCCTCAA
ACAGCGTGAGAGTCAGCACGATGTCCTCGAGGATGTCCTCGTTCTCCTCGTTGTCAAGGAAGTCCTTGTC
CTTGATGATTTTCAACAGGTCATGGTATGTGCCAAGAGAGGCATTGAACCTATCCTCAACGCCGCTGATT
TCCACAGAATCAAAGCATTCGATCTTCTTAAAGTAGTCCTCTTTAAGCTGTTTCACAGTGACCTTCCGAT
TGGTTTTGAACAAGAGATCGACAATGGCCTTCTTCTGCTCACCTGTTATAACAGTAAAAATTACTTTAGA
AACAAAACAAAAGTGTGGTCTTTTAGGAATGATTATTGATCAGTTCATAGTTTAAAATCTTGTGTTTTTA
TCGTAAAAGTGTGGACCAGGATTTACCTGACAGGAAGGCCGGTTTGCGCATCCCCTCCGTCACATATTTC
ACCTTCGTCAGCTCGTTGTAGACCGTGAAGTATTCGTACAGGAGACTATGCTTGGGCAGGACTTTCTCAT
TTGGGAGATTCTTATCGAAGTTGGTCATCCTTTCGATGAAGGACTGTGCACTCGCACCCTTGTCCACGAC
CTCTTCGAAGTTCCAAGGCGTGATAGTCTCCTCGGATTTGCGTGTCATCCACGCAAACCGCGAGTTCCCG
CGTGCGAGTGGACCTAATGAATTAATAGAAAAATCAGGCAAATTAGAAAAGAAATAATTCTCAAAAGAGA
ACAACTGAGGTCAGAAAATAGCATTCATCAACTGAAACTAGGTATTTCTTCATATGATACTAACCTACAT
AGTAGGGAATGCGGAACGTGAGGATCTTTTCAATCTTCTCTCTGTTGTCTTTCAGGAACGGATAGAAGTC
CTCTTGCCTCCTCAAGATAGCATGCAGCTCACCGAGGTGGATCTGGTGCGGTATGCTGCCATTGTCGAAG
GTACGCTGCTTCCGAAGCAAATCTTCGCGGTTCAATTTAACGAGCAGCTCCTCTGTACCGTCCATCTTTT
CCAGAATAGGCTTGATGAATTTGTAGAATTCCTCCTGACTTGCACCTAATAATATCATCAGAGGAAAACT
CAATTCTTATATCTTACAGAAATGAACAACAAAATACATGTAGCAGAGAGGAAAACAATCATAAGTAACA
ACTTACCTCCATCAATGTACCCTGCGTAGCCATTCTTCGATTGGTCAAAGAAAATCTCCTTGTACTTCTC
GGGGAGTTGCTGGCGAACCAAAGCCTTCAGAAGGGTCAGATCCTGGTGATGCTCGTCGTACCTCTTGATC
ATGGAGGCGCTAAGTGGCGCTTTGGTTATCTCCGTGTTGACCCGCAGAATGTCACTGAGCAAGATAGCGT
CTGACAGATTCTTGGCAGCCAAGAACAGGTCGGCATACTGATCACCTACAAAAGTTTAAAAGACTCAATT
TTAACTCTACAGCTTCAAATAAATTTCCGCAAAGAAATTGATAGGTTTAGACAACAAAAGAAGAGTTCCA
ATTTCAAGAGCACCTATTTGGGCGAGCAGATTGTCCAGATCATCATCGTATGTATCCTTTGACAGCTGCA
GCTTCGCGTCCTCGGCGAGGTCAAAGTTGCTTTTGAAGTTAGGGGTGAGGCCCAGAGACAGTGCAATCAG
ATTCCCGAACAAGCCGTTCTTCTTCTCGCCTGGCAATTGAGCGATCAGATTCTCAAGCCGTCTGGACTTC
GAAAGTCTGGCAGACAGTATTGCCTTGGCGTCGACACCTGAGATTGTTTGCAAAGAAAAATCTCAAAGCA
TGTACAATCTATAAACTTATGATGGAAAAAGAAAAGAAAGGTAACTAAGGAATGTTACCTGATGCATTGA
TGGGGTTCTCCTCGAACAGCTGATTGTAGGTTTGGACGAGCTGAATGAACAGTTTATCCACATCGGAGTT
ATCCGGGTTGAGGTCCCCTTCGATCAAGAAATGGCCACGAAACTTTATCATGTGCGCGAGAGCCAGGTAT
ATGAGCCGAAGGTCTGCCTTATCGGTTGAGTCCACCAGCTTCTTGCGAAGGTGGTATATAGTCGGATACT
TTTCATGATAGGCTACTTCGTCAACAATATTCCCAAAGATGGGGTGACGCTCGTGTTTCTTATCTTCCTC
TACCAGGAAGGATTCCTCGAGGCGATGGAAGAACGAGTCGTCAACCTGCAAAATCAAGTTTATTGATCAT
CAAGTGAGTTTACATGTAGTTAAATGCTTTCAGTAATATCCCAATGAAGCAGGATATGCTTTCAGTACAA
AATACATAAGCATACTATATCATAAAAATCCTTACCTTCGCCATCTCGTTGCTAAAGATCTCTTGGAGAT
AACAGATTCTGTTCTTCCTGCGAGTGTACCTTCTCCTCGCAGTACGTTTAAGCCTTGTCGCCTCCGCGGT
TTCTCCAGAGTCAAAGAGCAGAGCTCCGATCAAGTTCTTCTTAATGCTGTGCCTATCTGTGTTGCCCAGC
ACTTTAAATTTCTTCGAAGGTACCTTGTATTCATCGGTGATAACGGCCCACCCAACTGAGTTCGTACCAA
TATCAAGTCCAATGCTGTACTTCTTGTCCATTTTCCAGCTGACCTTCCGCTTCTTCTTCGGTGGGCTAGA
AGCCATTCCTGCAGAAGTAACACCAAACAACAGGGTGAGCATCGACAAAAGAAACAGTACCAAGCAAATA
AATAGCGTATGAAGGCAGGGCTAAAAAAATCCACATATAGCTGCTGCATATGCCATCATCCAAGTATATC
AAGATCAAAATAATTATAAAACATACTTGTTTATTATAATAGATAGGTACTCAAGGTTAGAGCATATGAA
TAGATGCTGCATATGCCATCATGTATATGCATCAGTAAAACCCACATCAACATGTATACCTATCCTAGAT
CGATATTTCCATCCATCTTAAACTCGTAACTATGAAGATGTATGACACACACATACAGTTCCAAAATTAA
TAAATACACCAGGTAGTTTGAAACAGTATTCTACTCCGATCTAGAACGAATGAACGACCGCCCAACCACA
CCACATCATCACAACCAAGCGAACAAAAAGCATCTCTGTATATGCATCAGTAAAACCCGCATCAACATGT
ATACCTATCCTAGATCGATATTTCCATCCATCATCTTCAATTCGTAACTATGAATATGTATGGCACACAC
ATACAGATCCAAAATTAATAAATCCACCAGGTAGTTTGAAACAGAATTCTACTCCGATCTAGAACGACCG
CCCAACCAGACCACATCATCACAACCAAGACAAAAAAAAGCATGAAAAGATGACCCGACAAACAAGTGCA
CGGCATATATTGAAATAAAGGAAAAGGGCAAACCAAACCCTATGCAACGAAACAAAAAAAATCATGAAAT
CGATCCCGTCTGCGGAACGGCTAGAGCCATCCCAGGATTCCCCAAAGAGAAACACTGGCAAGTTAGCAAT
CAGAACGTGTCTGACGTACAGGTCGCATCCGTGTACGAACGCTAGCAGCACGGATCTAACACAAACACGG
ATCTAACACAAACATGAACAGAAGTAGAACTACCGGGCCCTAACCATGGACCGGAACGCCGATCTAGAGA
AGGTAGAGAGGGGGGGGGGGGGAGGACGAGCGGCGTACCTTGAAGCGGAGGTGCCGACGGGTGGATTTGG
GGGAGATCTGGTTGTGTGTGTGTGCGCTCCGAACAACACGAGGTTGGGGAAAGAGGGTGTGGAGGGGGTG
TCTATTTATTACGGCGGGCGAGGAAGGGAAAGCGAAGGAGCGGTGGGAAAGGAATCCCCCGTAGCTGCCG
TGCCGTGAGAGGAGGAGGAGGCCGCCTGCCGTGCCGGCTCACGTCTGCCGCTCCGCCACGCAATTTCTGG
ATGCCGACAGCGGAGCAAGTCCAACGGTGGAGCGGAACTCTCGAGAGGGGTCCAGAGGCAGCGACAGAGA
TGCCGTGCCGTCTGCTTCGCTTGGCCCGACGCGACGCTGCTGGTTCGCTGGTTGGTGTCCGTTAGACTCG
TCGACGGCGTTTAACAGGCTGGCATTATCTACTCGAAACAAGAAAAATGTTTCCTTAGTTTTTTTAATTT
CTTAAAGGGTATTTGTTTAATTTTTAGTCACTTTATTTTATTCTATTTTATATCTAAATTATTAAATAAA
AAAACTAAAATAGAGTTTTAGTTTTCTTAATTTAGAGGCTAAAATAGAATAAAATAGATGTACTAAAAAA
ATTAGTCTATAAAAACCATTAACCCTAAACCCTAAATGGATGTACTAATAAAATGGATGAAGTATTATAT
AGGTGAAGCTATTTGCAAAAAAAAAGGAGAACACATGCACACTAAAAAGATAAAACTGTAGAGTCCTGTT
GTCAAAATACTCAATTGTCCTTTAGACCATGTCTAACTGTTCATTTATATGATTCTCTAAAACACTGATA
TTATTGTAGTACTATAGATTATATTATTCGTAGAGTAAAGTTTAAATATATGTATAAAGATAGATAAACT
GCACTTCAAACAAGTGTGACAAAAAAAATATGTGGTAATTTTTTATAACTTAGACATGCAATGCTCATTA
TCTCTAGAGAGGGGCACGACCGGGTCACGCTGCACCTCCACTAGAATTCGAGCTCAGCGTCGATCTAGTA
ACATAGATGACACCGCGCGCGATAATTTATCCTAGTTTGCGCGCTATATTTTGTTTTCTATCGCGTATTA
AATGTATAATTGCGGGACTCTAATCATAAAAACCCATCTCATAAATAACGTCATGCATTACATGTTAATT
ATTACATGCTTAACGTAATTCAACAGAAATTATATGATAATCATCGCAAGACCGGCAACAGGATTCAATC
TTAAGAAACTTTATTGCCAAATGTTTGAACGATCTGCTTGACAAGCTCATTTCTTCTTCTTAGCCTGACC
AGCTTTCTTAGTAGCAGCAGGCCTCTTGTGCTTAACGGAGGTCTGAGCGTACTCAAGCCACTCTTTGTTG
GAGATGGCGATCTTCACCTTGTCCAGCTTCTCATCTTCCGCTTTCTTAAACTGCCCGATAGCCCAGAGAA
CCTATAACACGGGAGAAACCAAAAAGCAAACTCATTTCACGCCAAATACTACAGATTTCTCAAAAATTAA
GTTATAATCCATATATCCTGACAAGAAATTGATTAAAACACAGTTGCTTTACCTTTCTCGCAATGTTGTA
AGCCCCGTTTGCATCAGCATTCTTCGGCAGGATAGCGTTCTCTTGAGCCTCATAGTTACGGCTGTCGTAG
AAGATCCCGTCAGAGTTCTTGACCGGAGAGATAAGGAAGTCCACATCGGTCCTTCCGGTGATAGAGTTCC
TCATCTGGAGCATGAGAGACATGAGGGCCATGAATGAGCTGTAGAATGCCTTGTCGCTCTGCTCGCACAA
AAGAGCCCTGATATCACCCTGCTGGTAGTTGATGCCGTACTTGTTGAACAGTTCTTTGTAGGCAGAGGTG
AGGCACACTTCTTCCCAGTCGAACACGTTGTTTTTCTTCGGATTTCGGAAGATCCTGATACGGTTCCCGT
AGGAGTAGAGCTTCCACTTCTTAATGTAGTCGGCGTCGGTCCTGCTGAAGTTCTTATAGTCGAGAGCGAA
CTCGAAAAGATCCTCTTCCGGCACGTACATGATCCTGTCGAAAGACGAGATGAACTTCTTGCTGTCGGCG
ATCGAGGTGTACTTGGTCTTGAGCAGGTTCACGAAACCAGTAGAAGGATCGATCTTGCTGGTGAGCCAAG
CAGGGATATAGAAGATGAAGCCGTTCTGGGTGCTCATGCTCTTGAAGGACTCGAACTTGTTCGTGATCTG
GTATCCCTTAAGAGCACCACCGGTAGCGCAAGGGTTGCTCTTTTTGTCCACCATGTAGTTGAGCTTGTCG
ATGAGCATCTTCTCGAACTTTTGGTAGACCTGCTTCTCAACCTGTAGCAATAATTAAAACAAAAATACCA
CAAACAGTTAGAACTGAGGCAAGAAGAATGAATGCAGAGAAAAAAAATCTTAGCTATTCATGGAAATGGA
AGTGCGACGAACACCTAAAATGCAAGGAGCATAACCAAATGCAGAACTTACCTTCACTCTACTGTTCTTG
AACCCAGAGTTGAGGTCCTCAAGAGCGATCACAGCATCGTACTTTTCCACCAGCTCGCAGATCTTATGCA
CCACCTGAGAGATGTAGCCGGCCTTCAACTCTTTGATGTTTTCGATAGAAGTCCAGTTCTGCCTGGCCTC
GAAACGCTCTTTTTCTTTCTTATCGAGGAGTGAGTGGTAGTCGGTCTTGATCCTGATGCCGTTGAAATTG
TTGATAATCTCGTTCAGGCTGTACTGCTCGACGATGTTTCCCTTTCCGTCCACCACAACGATGTAGAGGA
GGTTTCTCTCACCACGATCGATTCCGATCACGTAAGGGTTATCATCGTGCTTGAGCAGCACCCTCACCTT
TAATTGTAGAAAACCAGTAAAACATGGACAATTAGGAGGCATCGATTATCTAACCAAAGACTTTAACAAC
ACTAATCTGCCACTAATATTCATGAGAAGTCCTTACCTCGGTATTGATCTTGAAGATGTTCTTCGGGCAC
TTGTTGATAGCGATCGGGATATGAAGCTCGTACTGGTCCTCGCTGAACCTTTTGTCCTTGTAGACGTCGT
AAGACAGCGTGGTGGTCTTTTTCGGGTTGTCAGGATTCTTGTTAGCGATTGGAGAGTTGGCCGGGTGAAC
AACCAACTCTTCTTTCTTGAGTGAGGCCCTACGCATGAAGAGTTCAGCACCACCAGAAAGTCTGATCTGC
CCGTGGTTGTTCTCGTCGAAAAGCAGCTTGAAGTACATCGTATGGAGGTTAGGAGTTCCGTGGCTCTTGT
CGGAGAAGTCCTTGTTATAGATCTGGAACATGTAGAGCTTGCCCTCTTCGACCAACTTGTCAACCTGTTA
TAACAGTAAAAATTACTTTAGAAACAAAACAAAAGTGTGGTCTTTTAGGAATGATTATTGATCAGTTCAT
AGTTTAAAATCTTGTGTTTTTATCGTAAAAGTGTGGACCAGGATTTACCTCTTTCTTGGAGGCGCTCTCG
AAGCTAACTTTGTAACCCTGTTCCTCAACCTCACGGTAGAACCCGGCGATATCCTTGTACTTTTCTGTCT
CGCTGAAGTTAAAGTCGTAAGCGTTAGACCACTTCGGGTAACGCGAGATGCTGTCCTTGAAGAAATCGAT
GAGCTTGTGGCAGTCGTTGAGGTTGAACATGTCGCCTTTCTTGAAGGTCCCGTTCTTGTAGATTTTCTGG
ATGTCCTCAGACGGGTTGTAGTAGGCCATCCATTTCTTGCTGAAGAACACCTTAGGAAGCATCTTGTTCG
GTCCCGGAAGGAGCTTGTAGTTGATCTTCTCATAGTTCCCGTTCACGTCATCCTTGTCGATCTTTTGGAG
GCACTTGGCGTATTTCTTGTCCATGATGGCCAGGTAGTACTTAGACCCGTACCTAATGAATTAATAGAAA
AATCAGGCAAATTAGAAAAGAAATAATTCTCAAAAGAGAACAACTGAGGTCAGAAAATAGCATTCATCAA
CTGAAACTAGGTATTTCTTCATATGATACTAACCTGAGGATGGTGGCCCTGTAATCTGTCTCTTTGTCTT
TGTCCCATCCGCCCATGAACTGCGGGTTCTGAAAGTACAACTTGAACTTGTCCTTGCTGTAAGGCTTCTG
GGTCACGTAGTTTCTGATGGCGTCGTAGATATGGTCCACCTTGAGGAGGATATCGTAAGCGAGCACGAAA
TCCCCGTAGAAAGACTCGTCCCTATTAGTCTCTTTGCCCTCTCCGAAGAAGGCCTTGATATAGTTCTCGA
AGGACTTCACGCTGTCGAGCAAATCCTTCATGATCGCGACGACAGCGTCGTTCTTCTTCAGACTCTTCTC
GAGGACGAAATCAGCATCGAACAACTTCTCAGAGGACCCGTACACCTAATAATATCATCAGAGGAAAACT
CAATTCTTATATCTTACAGAAATGAACAACAAAATACATGTAGCAGAGAGGAAAACAATCATAAGTAACA
ACTTACCTTGTAGATCTCGTCGACCTTCTGGATGATGATCTCTTTGAGCTTCTCGACCACGCTGAGATCA
GCATCAGCGTATTCTTGAAGCTGCTCGAGGCTGAAAGAGCCGATCTTCTTGAACGACTTACGCCTGTCAT
CCTCGTACTTCTCAGTGACGACAGCCTTCTTCTTGAGGTGGATGTCATCGTACTCAGCATTCCACTTGTC
CCTGATCACGTTCCACTCGCCGAAAATATCCTTGCTGATGGTGCTGATAGCAGGTCCGTTCTTAACGAAG
ATCCCAGCGCTGCTGTACTCGTCGAAGTTCTTGAAAAGCTTCTCCAACTTCTTGATGGACGAGAAGATCT
CGCTGTTCTTGTTGAGGGTGTTACGGAAAACCTCAAGCACTTCCTCGTCAGAGGTGTAACCCTCACCGTA
AAATGAGAGGCTCTCACGATCAGAGAGAACCTGCAAGAAACAGCAAAGAGAGAGTTAAGATATAAGTGAA
CAAGAAAGTCTTGGGATCGACATACATACAATCAATTGATCAAATTCCTAGGATTAAACATATGAAATAG
GAAAGACAGACCTGCTTGTAGAGCGGCTTGAACTTCGGGAGCTTCTGCTTCGTTTTCTGGTTGTACAGGT
TGATGTACTCGTTGAGTCCCTTAATCTTCTCCCCAGACTCGGTCACGAATCCTCCGATAATAGCGTTGTA
CACGTCGATGCCCTCTTGGGTGAGAACGAAGTTGAAGAACTCCCCTTCAAAAAAGTCCTCGACGTCGTAG
TCGCTGTTGAGGATCTTCTCTTTGATTTCTTGCACCTCGTGCTTATCGAAGATGGCGTCCACCTGAGATT
GTTTGCAAAGAAAAATCTCAAAGCATGTACAATCTATAAACTTATGATGGAAAAAGAAAAGAAAGGTAAC
TAAGGAATGTTACCTTCTCGAAGATGTCCATGTTGCTGATGTAACGCGTGAGGTTCTCGTTGATGCATCT
GAAAGCGATAGAGGTGCTCTTGGCCTCTTCGCTGAACATGTTTTCCCTGTTTCTGAAGAATCCGGTGAAG
GCAGTAGTGAATCCGTTGAAGCTGTTCACGAGAGCGATCTCATCCTTATCGTCCAGGAACTCAGGCAGGA
TTGTCTCGATAATATCCTTCTTGAAGAGGCTCTTGTATCCCTCGTTTCCCTTGAAAGCCTTGGCGATCTC
TTTACGGAGGTTGATCTCGAGGTTCTCAAGCTCTTTGTTCTCTTTCTCGGTCCTGGTTTTCTTACGGAAG
AGGCTGATGTAGTTGTTGAGGTTCTTGAGCTTGATGCTGTGGAGCACATCGTTGATGAAGCTGAGGTAGT
ACCTGTCGAGGAGCTTCTTCACGCCCTTGTAATCTTCAGCTCTCTTCTCATCCTCGACGAGGAGCCTCTT
GTTGTCGATATTCTCTTGGGTCTTTCCCACAGGGATAGCCTTGAACCTGAGGGTCTTAGAGAGGCTGTAG
CAGTTGGTAAACTTCTCGAGCTTGCTCATTCCTGCAGAAGTAACACCAAACAACAGGGTGAGCATCGACA
AAAGAAACAGTACCAAGCAAATAAATAGCGTATGAAGGCAGGGCTAAAAAAATCCACATATAGCTGCTGC
ATATGCCATCATCCAAGTATATCAAGATCAAAATAATTATAAAACATACTTGTTTATTATAATAGATAGG
TACTCAAGGTTAGAGCATATGAATAGATGCTGCATATGCCATCATGTATATGCATCAGTAAAACCCACAT
CAACATGTATACCTATCCTAGATCGATATTTCCATCCATCTTAAACTCGTAACTATGAAGATGTATGACA
CACACATACAGTTCCAAAATTAATAAATACACCAGGTAGTTTGAAACAGTATTCTACTCCGATCTAGAAC
GAATGAACGACCGCCCAACCACACCACATCATCACAACCAAGCGAACAAAAAGCATCTCTGTATATGCAT
CAGTAAAACCCGCATCAACATGTATACCTATCCTAGATCGATATTTCCATCCATCATCTTCAATTCGTAA
CTATGAATATGTATGGCACACACATACAGATCCAAAATTAATAAATCCACCAGGTAGTTTGAAACAGAAT
TCTACTCCGATCTAGAACGACCGCCCAACCAGACCACATCATCACAACCAAGACAAAAAAAAGCATGAAA
AGATGACCCGACAAACAAGTGCACGGCATATATTGAAATAAAGGAAAAGGGCAAACCAAACCCTATGCAA
CGAAACAAAAAAAATCATGAAATCGATCCCGTCTGCGGAACGGCTAGAGCCATCCCAGGATTCCCCAAAG
AGAAACACTGGCAAGTTAGCAATCAGAACGTGTCTGACGTACAGGTCGCATCCGTGTACGAACGCTAGCA
GCACGGATCTAACACAAACACGGATCTAACACAAACATGAACAGAAGTAGAACTACCGGGCCCTAACCAT
GGACCGGAACGCCGATCTAGAGAAGGTAGAGAGGGGGGGGGGGGGAGGACGAGCGGCGTACCTTGAAGCG
GAGGTGCCGACGGGTGGATTTGGGGGAGATCTGGTTGTGTGTGTGTGCGCTCCGAACAACACGAGGTTGG
GGAAAGAGGGTGTGGAGGGGGTGTCTATTTATTACGGCGGGCGAGGAAGGGAAAGCGAAGGAGCGGTGGG
AAAGGAATCCCCCGTAGCTGCCGTGCCGTGAGAGGAGGAGGAGGCCGCCTGCCGTGCCGGCTCACGTCTG
CCGCTCCGCCACGCAATTTCTGGATGCCGACAGCGGAGCAAGTCCAACGGTGGAGCGGAACTCTCGAGAG
GGGTCCAGAGGCAGCGACAGAGATGCCGTGCCGTCTGCTTCGCTTGGCCCGACGCGACGCTGCTGGTTCG
CTGGTTGGTGTCCGTTAGACTCGTCGACGGCGTTTAACAGGCTGGCATTATCTACTCGAAACAAGAAAAA
TGTTTCCTTAGTTTTTTTAATTTCTTAAAGGGTATTTGTTTAATTTTTAGTCACTTTATTTTATTCTATT
TTATATCTAAATTATTAAATAAAAAAACTAAAATAGAGTTTTAGTTTTCTTAATTTAGAGGCTAAAATAG
AATAAAATAGATGTACTAAAAAAATTAGTCTATAAAAACCATTAACCCTAAACCCTAAATGGATGTACTA
ATAAAATGGATGAAGTATTATATAGGTGAAGCTATTTGCAAAAAAAAAGGAGAACACATGCACACTAAAA
AGATAAAACTGTAGAGTCCTGTTGTCAAAATACTCAATTGTCCTTTAGACCATGTCTAACTGTTCATTTA
TATGATTCTCTAAAACACTGATATTATTGTAGTACTATAGATTATATTATTCGTAGAGTAAAGTTTAAAT
ATATGTATAAAGATAGATAAACTGCACTTCAAACAAGTGTGACAAAAAAAATATGTGGTAATTTTTTATA
ACTTAGACATGCAATGCTCATTATCTCTAGAGAGGGGCACGACCGGGTCACGCTGCACCTCCTTACTGCC
TGAGACCCAATACGCAAACCGCCTCTCCCCGCGCGTTGGCCGATTCATTAATGCAGCTGGCACGACAGGT
TTCCCGACTGGAAAGCGGGCAGTGAGCGCAACGCAATTAATGTGAGTTAGCTCACTCATTAGGCACCCCA
GGCTTTACACTTTATGCTTCCGGCTCGTATGTTGTGTGGAATTGTGAGCGGATAACAATTTCACACATAC
TAGAGAAAGAGGAGAAATACTAGATGGCTTCCTCCGAGGACGTTATCAAAGAGTTCATGCGTTTCAAAGT
TCGTATGGAAGGTTCCGTTAACGGTCACGAGTTCGAAATCGAAGGTGAAGGTGAAGGTCGTCCGTACGAA
GGTACCCAGACCGCTAAACTGAAAGTTACCAAAGGTGGTCCGCTGCCGTTCGCTTGGGACATCCTGTCCC
CGCAGTTCCAGTACGGTTCCAAAGCTTACGTTAAACACCCGGCTGACATCCCGGACTACCTGAAACTGTC
CTTCCCGGAAGGTTTCAAATGGGAACGTGTTATGAACTTCGAGGACGGTGGTGTTGTTACCGTTACCCAG
GACTCCTCCCTGCAAGACGGTGAGTTCATCTACAAAGTTAAACTGCGTGGTACCAACTTCCCGTCCGACG
GTCCGGTTATGCAGAAAAAAACCATGGGTTGGGAAGCTTCCACCGAACGTATGTACCCGGAGGACGGTGC
TCTGAAAGGTGAAATCAAAATGCGTCTGAAACTGAAAGACGGTGGTCACTACGACGCTGAAGTTAAAACC
ACCTACATGGCTAAAAAACCGGTTCAGCTGCCGGGTGCTTACAAAACCGACATCAAACTGGACATCACCT
CCCACAACGAGGACTACACCATCGTTGAACAGTACGAACGTGCTGAAGGTCGTCACTCCACCGGTGCTTA
ATAACGCTGATAGTGCTAGTGTAGATCGCTACTAGAGCCAGGCATCAAATAAAACGAAAGGCTCAGTCGA
AAGACTGGGCCTTTCGTTTTATCTGTTGTTTGTCGGTGAACGCTCTCTACTAGAGTCACACTGGCTCACC
TTCGGGTGGGCCTTTCTGCGTTTATAGGTCTCAGGGA
